Addgene plasmid #240300: pHnS KI;Pdha1 Donor;3xV5 KO;Template
Purpose: KI:Pdha1 Donor:3xV5 KO:Template
Depositing lab: Yuki Ogawa. Depositing organization: Baylor College of Medicine.
Backbone
  Vector backbone: pHnS
  Vector type: AAV
Growth in bacteria
  Bacterial resistance: Ampicillin, 100 μg/mL
  Growth temperature: 37°C
  Growth strain: NEB Stable
  Copy number: High Copy
Gene/Insert
  Gene/Insert name: KI gRNA for Pdha1
  gRNA/shRNA sequence: GACCCACCCTTCGAAGTGCG
  Species: Other
  Mutation: NA
  Cloning method: Ligation Independent Cloning
Terms and licenses: Academic/Nonprofit Terms; Industry Terms: Not Available to Industry
How to cite: pHnS KI;Pdha1 Donor;3xV5 KO;Template was a gift from Yuki Ogawa (Addgene plasmid # 240300 ; http://n2t.net/addgene:240300 ; RRID:Addgene_240300)
