[The description below was written by a language model from this plasmid's Addgene catalogue record and pLannotate feature annotations shown in this document.]
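Description:
pHnS KI;Pdha1 Donor;3xV5 KO;Template is an AAV transfer plasmid of about 4.8 kb built on the pHnS backbone. It is designed for CRISPR/Cas9-mediated epitope tagging of an endogenous gene. It is maintained in bacteria as a high-copy plasmid through a ColE1/pUC-type origin and selected with ampicillin via the bla gene. An f1 origin and short remnants of pBR322 bom and rop sequences are also present in the backbone. AAV2 inverted terminal repeats flank the payload so that it can be packaged into recombinant AAV. One ITR is annotated in full, while the other appears only as short fragments.

Between the ITRs the annotation shows two RNA polymerase III promoters, human U6 and human H1, along with two S. pyogenes tracrRNA/guide scaffold elements, consistent with a dual guide RNA layout. According to the catalogue entry, the knock-in ("KI") position carries a guide targeting Pdha1, and the donor is a 3xV5 epitope tag. Only a fragment of V5 coding sequence is picked up in the feature table. The intended logic is that Cas9 cleavage at the Pdha1 locus allows insertion of the V5 donor, tagging the endogenous protein for detection. The knockout ("KO") position is labelled "Template", which suggests an unfilled slot where a second, gene-disrupting guide can be cloned, although the record does not say so explicitly. A single loxP site is also annotated, and its role is not explained. No Cas9 coding sequence is annotated, so the nuclease must be supplied separately. The target species is listed only as "Other".
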