Features (pLannotate 1.2.2; 16 found; start..end, strand, type, name):
     12..39      +  repeat_region  AAV2 ITR (fragment): inverted terminal repeat of adeno-associated virus serotype 2 inverted
     68..95      +  repeat_region  AAV2 ITR (fragment): inverted terminal repeat of adeno-associated virus serotype 2 inverted
    489..556     +  misc_RNA       tracrRNA (fragment): trans-activating CRISPR RNA for the Streptococcus pyogenes CRISPR/Cas9 system
    778..811     +  protein_bind   loxP: Cre-mediated recombination occurs in the 8-bp core sequence (GCATACAT). Cre recombinase
   1060..1297    +  promoter       U6 promoter: RNA polymerase III promoter for human U6 snRNA
   1455..1669    +  promoter       H1 promoter: human H1 RNA promoter
   1695..1787    +  ncRNA          tracrRNA: Accession: RF02348 - Trans-activating crRNA
   1939..1961    +  CDS            V5 tag (fragment): epitope tag from simian virus 5
   2054..2194    +  repeat_region  AAV2 ITR: inverted terminal repeat of adeno-associated virus serotype 2 inverted
   2199..2250    -  misc_feature   bom (fragment): basis of mobility region from pBR322
   2269..2724    +  rep_origin     f1 ori (sequence partly withheld): f1 bacteriophage origin of replication; arrow indicates direction of (+) strand synthesis
   2725..2774    -  misc_feature   bom (fragment): basis of mobility region from pBR322
   2876..2911    -  CDS            rop (fragment): Rop protein, which maintains plasmids at low copy number; rop
   3006..3110    +  promoter       AmpR promoter: bla
   3111..3971    +  CDS            AmpR: β-lactamase; bla; confers resistance to ampicillin, carbenicillin, and related antibiotics
   4142..4730    +  rep_origin     ori: high-copy-number ColE1/pMB1/pBR322/pUC origin of replication
>Addgene plasmid #240300 | pHnS KI;Pdha1 Donor;3xV5 KO;Template | addgene full sequence | sequence record 478294 | Addgene NGS Result
CCTGCAGGCAGCTGCGCGCTCGCTCGCTCACTGAGGCCGCCCGGGCGTCGGGCGACCTTTGGTCGCCCGG
CCTCAGTGAGCGAGCGAGCGCGCAGAGAGGGAGTGGCCAACTCCATCACTAGGGGTTCCTGCGGCCGCCG
GTAGGTCCCTCGACGTTAACCGTGACCGAGCTTGTCTGCCCGCGCAGTCCACTAGACAGACGCGCAGAGG
TCGGGCGGGCCTAGGGCCAATTTCCCATGGTTCCCTTCATTTGCATATATGATGTAATAAGGTTATGGAG
ACTATTAAACTTAGCCCTAATCAAACTATATGATGATAATGTGTGTGGTACAAAAGGTCATAACTTATTA
TATACTTTGAAACTTAAAAAAGGGTTACAGTTTAGTCACCATAACTGTAAAATTTTTTCTATTCTTAGCT
TTATATAGTTCTTGAGAGGCCATGTTTATGCTGTCTTCATCATGGCCGACGTTTAAGAGCTAAGCTGGAA
ACAGCATAGCAAGTTTAAATAAGGCTAGTCCGTTATCAACTTGAAAAAGTGGCACCGAGTCGGTGCTTTT
TTTCCAGTCTGACTATCACGATGGATCCGACGCGCCATCTCTAGGCCCGCGCCGGCCCCCTCGCACGGAC
TTGTGGGAGAAGCTCGGCTACTCCCCTGCCCCGGTTAATTTGCATATAATATTTCCTAGTAACTATAGAG
GCTTAATGTGCGATAAAAGACAGATAATCTGTTCTTTTTAATACTAGCTACATTTTACATGATAGGCTTG
GATTTCTATAACTTCGTATAGCATACATTATACGAAGTTATAAACAGCACAAAAGGAAACTCACCCTAAC
TGTAAAGTAATTGTGTGTTTTGAGACTATAAGTATCCCTTGGAGAACCACCTTGTTGGTTCGCATTATCC
GAACCATGTTTGAGAGCTAAGCAGAAAGCTGCATAGCAAGTTCAAATAAGGCTAGTCCGTACACAACTTG
AAAAAGTGGCAGCCGAGTCGGCTGCTTTTTTTGCTCGAATCTACACTCAGCTATGGCGCGCCCCAAGGTC
GGGCAGGAAGAGGGCCTATTTCCCATGATTCCTTCATATTTGCATATACGATACAAGGCTGTTAGAGAGA
TAATTGGAATTAATTTGACTGTAAACACAAAGATATTAGTACAAAATACGTGACGTAGAAAGTAATAATT
TCTTGGGTAGTTTGCAGTTTTAAAATTATGTTTTAAAATGGACTATCATATGCTTACCGTAACTTGAAAG
TATTTCGATTTCTTGGCTTTATATATCTTGTGGAAAGCCAGAAACATGTAAGCGTCGCAAGAAGACGGGT
TTCAGAGCTAAGCACAAGAGTGCATAGCAAGTTGAAATAAGGCTAGTCCGTTTACAACTTGAAAAAGTGG
CACCCGAGTCGGGTGCTTTTTTTCTCGAGTACTAGGATCCATTAGGCGGTCTAGGAACGCTGACGTCATC
AACCCGCTCCAAGGAATCGCGGGCCCAGTGTCACTAGGCGGGAACACCCAGCGCGCGTGCGCCCTGGCAG
GAAGATGGCTGTGAGGGACAGGGGAGTGGCGCCCTGCAATATTTGCATGTCGCTATGTGTTCTGGGAAAT
CACCATAAACGTGAAATGTCTTTGGATTTGGGAATCTTATAAGTTCTGTATGAGACCACCACCGGACCCA
CCCTTCGAAGTGCGGTTTAAGAGCTAAGCTCAGAAGAGCATAGCAAGTTTAAATAAGGCTAGTCCGTACT
CAACTTGAAAAAGTGGCAGCCGAGTCGGCTGCTTTTTTTGGTCTGAGACGCCGCGCCACGCACTTCGAAG
GGTGGGTCCTCGAGAAGGAAAACCTATACCGAACCCCCTCCTTGGACTTGATAGTACTCAGCAGCAGGGT
AAGCCCATTCCAAACCCACTTCTCGGTCTGGATAGCACACAGCAACAAGGTAAGCCTATCCCTAACCCTC
TGTTGGGCCTGGACTCCACGCTAGCTAGCTAGCTAGGGATCCCCACGCACTTCGAAGGGTGGGTCCACGC
GTGTGTCTAGACTGCGCGGCCGCAGGAACCCCTAGTGATGGAGTTGGCCACTCCCTCTCTGCGCGCTCGC
TCGCTCACTGAGGCCGGGCGACCAAAGGTCGCCCGACGCCCGGGCTTTGCCCGGGCGGCCTCAGTGAGCG
AGCGAGCGCGCAGCTGCCTGCAGGGGCGCCTGATGCGGTATTTTCTCCTTACGCATCTGTGCGGTATTTC
ACACCGCATA
[95 nt withheld, positions 2251-2345]
T
[46 nt withheld, positions 2347-2392]
C
[141 nt withheld, positions 2394-2534]
CCTTTGACGTTGGAGTCCACGTTCTTT
[37 nt withheld, positions 2562-2598]
ACTCTATCTCGGGCTATTCTTTTGATTTATAAGGGATTTTGCCGATTTCGGTCTATTGGTTAAAAAATGA
GCTGATTTAACAAAAATTTAACGCGAATTTTAACAAAATATTAACGTTTACAATTTTATGGTGCACTCTC
AGTACAATCTGCTCTGATGCCGCATAGTTAAGCCAGCCCCGACACCCGCCAACACCCGCTGACGCGCCCT
GACGGGCTTGTCTGCTCCCGGCATCCGCTTACAGACAAGCTGTGACCGTCTCCGGGAGCTGCATGTGTCA
GAGGTTTTCACCGTCATCACCGAAACGCGCGAGACGAAAGGGCCTCGTGATACGCCTATTTTTATAGGTT
AATGTCATGATAATAATGGTTTCTTAGACGTCAGGTGGCACTTTTCGGGGAAATGTGCGCGGAACCCCTA
TTTGTTTATTTTTCTAAATACATTCAAATATGTATCCGCTCATGAGACAATAACCCTGATAAATGCTTCA
ATAATATTGAAAAAGGAAGAGTATGAGTATTCAACATTTCCGTGTCGCCCTTATTCCCTTTTTTGCGGCA
TTTTGCCTTCCTGTTTTTGCTCACCCAGAAACGCTGGTGAAAGTAAAAGATGCTGAAGATCAGTTGGGTG
CACGAGTGGGTTACATCGAACTGGATCTCAACAGCGGTAAGATCCTTGAGAGTTTTCGCCCCGAAGAACG
TTTTCCAATGATGAGCACTTTTAAAGTTCTGCTATGTGGCGCGGTATTATCCCGTATTGACGCCGGGCAA
GAGCAACTCGGTCGCCGCATACACTATTCTCAGAATGACTTGGTTGAGTACTCACCAGTCACAGAAAAGC
ATCTTACGGATGGCATGACAGTAAGAGAATTATGCAGTGCTGCCATAACCATGAGTGATAACACTGCGGC
CAACTTACTTCTGACAACGATCGGAGGACCGAAGGAGCTAACCGCTTTTTTGCACAACATGGGGGATCAT
GTAACTCGCCTTGATCGTTGGGAACCGGAGCTGAATGAAGCCATACCAAACGACGAGCGTGACACCACGA
TGCCTGTAGCAATGGCAACAACGTTGCGCAAACTATTAACTGGCGAACTACTTACTCTAGCTTCCCGGCA
ACAATTAATAGACTGGATGGAGGCGGATAAAGTTGCAGGACCACTTCTGCGCTCGGCCCTTCCGGCTGGC
TGGTTTATTGCTGATAAATCTGGAGCCGGTGAGCGTGGGTCTCGCGGTATCATTGCAGCACTGGGGCCAG
ATGGTAAGCCCTCCCGTATCGTAGTTATCTACACGACGGGGAGTCAGGCAACTATGGATGAACGAAATAG
ACAGATCGCTGAGATAGGTGCCTCACTGATTAAGCATTGGTAACTGTCAGACCAAGTTTACTCATATATA
CTTTAGATTGATTTAAAACTTCATTTTTAATTTAAAAGGATCTAGGTGAAGATCCTTTTTGATAATCTCA
TGACCAAAATCCCTTAACGTGAGTTTTCGTTCCACTGAGCGTCAGACCCCGTAGAAAAGATCAAAGGATC
TTCTTGAGATCCTTTTTTTCTGCGCGTAATCTGCTGCTTGCAAACAAAAAAACCACCGCTACCAGCGGTG
GTTTGTTTGCCGGATCAAGAGCTACCAACTCTTTTTCCGAAGGTAACTGGCTTCAGCAGAGCGCAGATAC
CAAATACTGTTCTTCTAGTGTAGCCGTAGTTAGGCCACCACTTCAAGAACTCTGTAGCACCGCCTACATA
CCTCGCTCTGCTAATCCTGTTACCAGTGGCTGCTGCCAGTGGCGATAAGTCGTGTCTTACCGGGTTGGAC
TCAAGACGATAGTTACCGGATAAGGCGCAGCGGTCGGGCTGAACGGGGGGTTCGTGCACACAGCCCAGCT
TGGAGCGAACGACCTACACCGAACTGAGATACCTACAGCGTGAGCTATGAGAAAGCGCCACGCTTCCCGA
AGGGAGAAAGGCGGACAGGTATCCGGTAAGCGGCAGGGTCGGAACAGGAGAGCGCACGAGGGAGCTTCCA
GGGGGAAACGCCTGGTATCTTTATAGTCCTGTCGGGTTTCGCCACCTCTGACTTGAGCGTCGATTTTTGT
GATGCTCGTCAGGGGGGCGGAGCCTATGGAAAAACGCCAGCAACGCGGCCTTTTTACGGTTCCTGGCCTT
TTGCTGGCCTTTTGCTCACATGT
